Addgene plasmid #22074: pTRE-TIGHT-EGFP-donor fw copy
Depositing lab: Rudolf Jaenisch. Depositing organization: Whitehead Institute for Biomedical Research. Publication: Efficient targeting of expressed and silent genes in human ESCs and iPSCs using zinc-finger nucleases. Hockemeyer D, Soldner F, Beard C, Gao Q, Mitalipova M, Dekelver RC, Katibah GE, Amora R, Boydston EA, Zeitler B, Meng X, Miller JC, Zhang L, Rebar EJ, Gregory PD, Urnov FD, Jaenisch R. Nat Biotechnol. 2009 Sep;27(9):851-7. doi: 10.1038/nbt.1562 PubMed 19680244.
Backbone
  Vector backbone: N/A
  Backbone size w/o insert (bp): 6885
  Selectable markers: Puromycin
Growth in bacteria
  Bacterial resistance: Ampicillin, 100 μg/mL
  Growth temperature: 37°C
  Growth strain: DH5alpha
  Copy number: High Copy
Gene/Insert
  Gene/Insert name: TETO-eGFP
  Species: H. sapiens (human)
  Insert size (bp): 1060
  Cloning method: Restriction Enzyme
  Sequencing primers: 5′ N/A
Terms and licenses: Academic/Nonprofit Terms; Industry Terms: Not Available to Industry
How to cite: pTRE-TIGHT-EGFP-donor fw copy was a gift from Rudolf Jaenisch (Addgene plasmid # 22074 ; http://n2t.net/addgene:22074 ; RRID:Addgene_22074)
