[The description below was written by a language model from this plasmid's Addgene catalogue record and pLannotate feature annotations shown in this document.]
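Description:
pTRE-TIGHT-EGFP-donor fw copy is a gene-targeting donor plasmid for inserting a doxycycline-responsive EGFP reporter into the human AAVS1 locus, within intron 1 of PPP1R12C. It comes from work on zinc-finger nuclease-mediated targeting in human embryonic stem cells and induced pluripotent stem cells. The record does not name a backbone. The sequenced 7,939 nt plasmid carries a high-copy ColE1/pUC-type origin and a β-lactamase gene for ampicillin selection in E. coli. It also contains cloning-vector remnants annotated only as fragments (lacZα, ccdB, NeoR/KanR, a Tn5 transposase piece, lac regulatory elements, and T7 and T3 promoters), which are not expected to contribute to the construct's function in mammalian cells.

The payload lies between left and right AAVS1 homology arms of about 800 bp each, which direct homology-directed repair after a nuclease-induced break at the locus. Just inside the left arm, a splice acceptor precedes a promoterless puromycin N-acetyltransferase coding sequence with a bGH polyadenylation signal. This is a gene-trap arrangement: puromycin resistance should be expressed mainly when the cassette integrates correctly and is spliced into the endogenous PPP1R12C transcript, which enriches for targeted clones.

Downstream, in the same orientation (presumably the "fw" of the name), the tight TRE promoter, made of seven tet operators and a minimal CMV promoter, drives EGFP and is terminated by an SV40 polyadenylation signal. EGFP expression requires a tetracycline-controlled transactivator, which this plasmid does not encode and which must be supplied separately. The construct is therefore suited to establishing inducible transgene expression from a defined genomic site in human pluripotent cells.
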