Features (pLannotate 1.2.2; 25 found; start..end, strand, type, name):
      1..804     +  misc_feature   HA-L: left homology arm from the adeno-associated virus integration site (AAVS1) within intron 1 of the human PPP1R12C gene
    811..836     +  misc_feature   SA: splice acceptor site
    923..1522    +  CDS            PuroR: puromycin N-acetyltransferase; pac from Streptomyces alboniger; confers resistance to puromycin
   1560..1784    +  polyA_signal   bGH poly(A) signal: bovine growth hormone polyadenylation signal
   1788..2102    +  promoter       tight TRE promoter: Tet-responsive promoter PTight, consisting of seven tet operator sequences followed by the minimal CMV promoter
   2120..2839    +  CDS            EGFP: the original enhanced GFP (Yang et al., 1996) mammalian codon-optimized
   2846..2877    +  misc_feature   MCS (fragment): pUC18/19 multiple cloning site
   2936..3019    +  CDS            large T antigen (fragment): large T antigen from SV40 (simian virus 40)
   3042..3123    +  polyA_signal   SV40 poly(A) signal: SV40 polyadenylation signal
   3143..3979    +  misc_feature   HA-R: right homology arm from the adeno-associated virus integration site (AAVS1) within intron 1 of the human PPP1R12C gene
   4014..4032    -  promoter       T7 promoter: promoter for bacteriophage T7 RNA polymerase
   4035..4182    +  CDS            lacZα (fragment): LacZα fragment of β-galactosidase; lacZ fragment
   4192..4495    +  CDS            ccdB (fragment): CcdB, a bacterial toxin that poisons DNA gyrase; ccdB; Plasmids containing the ccdB gene cannot be propagated in standard E. coli strains.
   4543..4812    +  CDS            tnpA (fragment): TN5P_ECOLX - Also known as tnp. Experimental evidence at protein level: Swiss-Prot protein existence level 1. Mediates transposition of transposon Tn5 by a 'cut and paste' mechanism. First, the monomeric transposase binds the 19 bp inverted DNA repeats flanking the transposon. Then, dimerization of the DNA- bound transposase creates a synaptic DNA complex. After nicking of the first DNA strand, excision of the transposon proceeds through a series of intermediates. The transposase then mediates the insertion of the transposon at a new site by strand transfer. The activity of the wild- type tran
   4844..5642    +  CDS            NeoR/KanR (fragment): aminoglycoside phosphotransferase from Tn5; aph(3')-II (or nptII); confers resistance to neomycin, kanamycin, and G418 (Geneticin®)
   5663..5713    -  misc_feature   bom (fragment): basis of mobility region from pBR322
   5740..5799    +  promoter       AmpR promoter (fragment): bla
   5892..6752    -  CDS            AmpR: β-lactamase; bla; confers resistance to ampicillin, carbenicillin, and related antibiotics
   6753..6805    -  promoter       AmpR promoter (fragment): bla
   6876..7464    +  rep_origin     ori: high-copy-number ColE1/pMB1/pBR322/pUC origin of replication
   7647..7739    +  CDS            lacI (fragment): lac repressor; lacI; The lac repressor binds to the lac operator to inhibit transcription in E. coli. This inhibition can be relieved by adding lactose or isopropyl-β-D-thiogalactopyranoside (IPTG).
   7752..7773    +  protein_bind   CAP binding site: CAP binding activates transcription in the presence of cAMP. E. coli catabolite activator protein
   7788..7818    +  promoter       lac promoter: promoter for the E. coli lac operon
   7826..7842    +  protein_bind   lac operator: The lac repressor binds to the lac operator to inhibit transcription in E. coli. This inhibition can be relieved by adding lactose or isopropyl-β-D-thiogalactopyranoside (IPTG). lac repressor encoded by lacI
   7887..7905    +  promoter       T3 promoter: promoter for bacteriophage T3 RNA polymerase
>Addgene plasmid #22074 | pTRE-TIGHT-EGFP-donor fw copy | addgene full sequence | sequence record 201966 | Addgene NGS Result
TGCTTTCTCTGACCAGCATTCTCTCCCCTGGGCCTGTGCCGCTTTCTGTCTGCAGCTTGTGGCCTGGGTC
ACCTCTACGGCTGGCCCAGATCCTTCCCTGCCGCCTCCTTCAGGTTCCGTCTTCCTCCACTCCCTCTTCC
CCTTGCTCTCTGCTGTGTTGCTGCCCAAGGATGCTCTTTCCGGAGCACTTCCTTCTCGGCGCTGCACCAC
GTGATGTCCTCTGAGCGGATCCTCCCCGTGTCTGGGTCCTCTCCGGGCATCTCTCCTCCCTCACCCAACC
CCATGCCGTCTTCACTCGCTGGGTTCCCTTTTCCTTCTCCTTCTGGGGCCTGTGCCATCTCTCGTTTCTT
AGGATGGCCTTCTCCGACGGATGTCTCCCTTGCGTCCCGCCTCCCCTTCTTGTAGGCCTGCATCATCACC
GTTTTTCTGGACAACCCCAAAGTACCCCGTCTCCCTGGCTTTAGCCACCTCTCCATCCTCTTGCTTTCTT
TGCCTGGACACCCCGTTCTCCTGTGGATTCGGGTCACCTCTCACTCCTTTCATTTGGGCAGCTCCCCTAC
CCCCCTTACCTCTCTAGTCTGTGCTAGCTCTTCCAGCCCCCTGTCATGGCATCTTCCAGGGGTCCGAGAG
CTCAGCTAGTCTTCTTCCTCCAACCCGGGCCCCTATGTCCACTTCAGGACAGCATGTTTGCTGCCTCCAG
GGATCCTGTGTCCCCGAGCTGGGACCACCTTATATTCCCAGGGCCGGTTAATGTGGCTCTGGTTCTGGGT
ACTTTTATCTGTCCCCTCCACCCCACAGTGGGGCAAGCTTCTGACCTCTTCTCTTCCTCCCACAGGGCCT
CGAGAGATCTGGCAGCGGAGAGGGCAGAGGAAGTCTTCTAACATGCGGTGACGTGGAGGAGAATCCCGGC
CCTAGGCTCGAGATGACCGAGTACAAGCCCACGGTGCGCCTCGCCACCCGCGACGACGTCCCCAGGGCCG
TACGCACCCTCGCCGCCGCGTTCGCCGACTACCCCGCCACGCGCCACACCGTCGATCCGGACCGCCACAT
CGAGCGGGTCACCGAGCTGCAAGAACTCTTCCTCACGCGCGTCGGGCTCGACATCGGCAAGGTGTGGGTC
GCGGACGACGGCGCCGCGGTGGCGGTCTGGACCACGCCGGAGAGCGTCGAAGCGGGGGCGGTGTTCGCCG
AGATCGGCCCGCGCATGGCCGAGTTGAGCGGTTCCCGGCTGGCCGCGCAGCAACAGATGGAAGGCCTCCT
GGCGCCGCACCGGCCCAAGGAGCCCGCGTGGTTCCTGGCCACCGTCGGCGTCTCGCCCGACCACCAGGGC
AAGGGTCTGGGCAGCGCCGTCGTGCTCCCCGGAGTGGAGGCGGCCGAGCGCGCCGGGGTGCCCGCCTTCC
TGGAGACCTCCGCGCCCCGCAACCTCCCCTTCTACGAGCGGCTCGGCTTCACCGTCACCGCCGACGTCGA
GGTGCCCGAAGGACCGCGCACCTGGTGCATGACCCGCAAGCCCGGTGCCTGATCTAGAGGGCCCGTTTAA
ACCCGCTGATCAGCCTCGACTGTGCCTTCTAGTTGCCAGCCATCTGTTGTTTGCCCCTCCCCCGTGCCTT
CCTTGACCCTGGAAGGTGCCACTCCCACTGTCCTTTCCTAATAAAATGAGGAAATTGCATCGCATTGTCT
GAGTAGGTGTCATTCTATTCTGGGGGGTGGGGTGGGGCAGGACAGCAAGGGGGAGGATTGGGAAGACAAT
AGCAGGCATGCTGGGGATGCGGTGGGCTCTATGGGTCGAGTTTACTCCCTATCAGTGATAGAGAACGTAT
GTCGAGTTTACTCCCTATCAGTGATAGAGAACGATGTCGAGTTTACTCCCTATCAGTGATAGAGAACGTA
TGTCGAGTTTACTCCCTATCAGTGATAGAGAACGTATGTCGAGTTTACTCCCTATCAGTGATAGAGAACG
TATGTCGAGTTTATCCCTATCAGTGATAGAGAACGTATGTCGAGTTTACTCCCTATCAGTGATAGAGAAC
GTATGTCGAGGTAGGCGTGTACGGTGGGAGGCCTATATAAGCAGAGCTCGTTTAGTGAACCGTCAGATCG
CCTGGAGAATTCCGCCACCATGGTGAGCAAGGGCGAGGAGCTGTTCACCGGGGTGGTGCCCATCCTGGTC
GAGCTGGACGGCGACGTAAACGGCCACAAGTTCAGCGTGTCCGGCGAGGGCGAGGGCGATGCCACCTACG
GCAAGCTGACCCTGAAGTTCATCTGCACCACCGGCAAGCTGCCCGTGCCCTGGCCCACCCTCGTGACCAC
CCTGACCTACGGCGTGCAGTGCTTCAGCCGCTACCCCGACCACATGAAGCAGCACGACTTCTTCAAGTCC
GCCATGCCCGAAGGCTACGTCCAGGAGCGCACCATCTTCTTCAAGGACGACGGCAACTACAAGACCCGCG
CCGAGGTGAAGTTCGAGGGCGACACCCTGGTGAACCGCATCGAGCTGAAGGGCATCGACTTCAAGGAGGA
CGGCAACATCCTGGGGCACAAGCTGGAGTACAACTACAACAGCCACAACGTCTATATCATGGCCGACAAG
CAGAAGAACGGCATCAAGGTGAACTTCAAGATCCGCCACAACATCGAGGACGGCAGCGTGCAGCTCGCCG
ACCACTACCAGCAGAACACCCCCATCGGCGACGGCCCCGTGCTGCTGCCCGACAACCACTACCTGAGCAC
CCAGTCCGCCCTGAGCAAAGACCCCAACGAGAAGCGCGATCACATGGTCCTGCTGGAGTTCGTGACCGCC
GCCGGGATCACTCTCGGCATGGACGAGCTGTACAAGTAAACGCGTGAATTCGAGCTCGGTACCCGGGGAT
CCTCTAGTCAGCTGACGCGTGCTAGCGCGGCCGCATCGATAAGCTTGTCGACGATATCTCTAGAGGATCA
TAATCAGCCATACCACATTTGTAGAGGTTTTACTTGCTTTAAAAAACCTCCCACACCTCCCCCTGAACCT
GAAACATAAAATGAATGCAATTGTTGTTGTTAACTTGTTTATTGCAGCTTATAATGGTTACAAATAAAGC
AATAGCATCACAAATTTCACAAATAAAGCATTTTTTTCACTGCCTCGACAGTACTAAGCTTTACTAGGGA
CAGGATTGGTGACAGAAAAGCCCCATCCTTAGGCCTCCTCCTTCCTAGTCTCCTGATATTGGGTCTAACC
CCCACCTCCTGTTAGGCAGATTCCTTATCTGGTGACACACCCCCATTTCCTGGAGCCATCTCTCTCCTTG
CCAGAACCTCTAAGGTTTGCTTACGATGGAGCCAGAGAGGATCCTGGGAGGGAGAGCTTGGCAGGGGGTG
GGAGGGAAGGGGGGGATGCGTGACCTGCCCGGTTCTCAGTGGCCACCCTGCGCTACCCTCTCCCAGAACC
TGAGCTGCTCTGACGCGGCTGTCTGGTGCGTTTCACTGATCCTGGTGCTGCAGCTTCCTTACACTTCCCA
AGAGGAGAAGCAGTTTGGAAAAACAAAATCAGAATAAGTTGGTCCTGAGTTCTAACTTTGGCTCTTCACC
TTTCTAGTCCCCAATTTATATTGTTCCTCCGTGCGTCAGTTTTACCTGTGAGATAAGGCCAGTAGCCAGC
CCCGTCCTGGCAGGGCTGTGGTGAGGAGGGGGGTGTCCGTGTGGAAAACTCCCTTTGTGAGAATGGTGCG
TCCTAGGTGTTCACCAGGTCGTGGCCGCCTCTACTCCCTTTCTCTTTCTCCATCCTTCTTTCCTTAAAGA
GTCCCCAGTGCTATCTGGGACATATTCCTCCGCCCAGAGCAGGGTCCCGCTTCCCTAAGGCCCTGCTCTG
GGCTTCTGGGTTTGAGTCCTTGGCAAGCCCAGGAGAGGCGCTCAGGCTTCCCTGTCCCCCTTCCTCGTCC
ACCATCTCATGCCCCTGGCTCTCCTGCCCCTTCCCTACAGGGGTTCCTGGCTCTGCTCTAAGGGCGAATT
CGCGGCCGCTAAATTCAATTCGCCCTATAGTGAGTCGTATTACAATTCACTGGCCGTCGTTTTACAACGT
CGTGACTGGGAAAACCCTGGCGTTACCCAACTTAATCGCCTTGCAGCACATCCCCCTTTCGCCAGCTGGC
GTAATAGCGAAGAGGCCCGCACCGATCGCCCTTCCCAACAGTTGCGCAGCCTATACGTACGGCAGTTTAA
GGTTTACACCTATAAAAGAGAGAGCCGTTATCGTCTGTTTGTGGATGTACAGAGTGATATTATTGACACG
CCGGGGCGACGGATGGTGATCCCCCTGGCCAGTGCACGTCTGCTGTCAGATAAAGTCTCCCGTGAACTTT
ACCCGGTGGTGCATATCGGGGATGAAAGCTGGCGCATGATGACCACCGATATGGCCAGTGTGCCGGTCTC
CGTTATCGGGGAAGAAGTGGCTGATCTCAGCCACCGCGAAAATGACATCAAAAACGCCATTAACCTGATG
TTCTGGGGAATATAAATGTCAGGCATGAGATTATCAAAAAGGATCTTCACCTAGATCCTTTTCACGTAGA
AAGCCAGTCCGCAGAAACGGTGCTGACCCCGGATGAATGTCAGCTACTGGGCTATCTGGACAAGGGAAAA
CGCAAGCGCAAAGAGAAAGCAGGTAGCTTGCAGTGGGCTTACATGGCGATAGCTAGACTGGGCGGTTTTA
TGGACAGCAAGCGAACCGGAATTGCCAGCTGGGGCGCCCTCTGGTAAGGTTGGGAAGCCCTGCAAAGTAA
ACTGGATGGCTTTCTTGCCGCCAAGGATCTGATGGCGCAGGGGATCAAGCTCTGATCAAGAGACAGGATG
AGGATCGTTTCGCATGATTGAACAAGATGGATTGCACGCAGGTTCTCCGGCCGCTTGGGTGGAGAGGCTA
TTCGGCTATGACTGGGCACAACAGACAATCGGCTGCTCTGATGCCGCCGTGTTCCGGCTGTCAGCGCAGG
GGCGCCCGGTTCTTTTTGTCAAGACCGACCTGTCCGGTGCCCTGAATGAACTGCAAGACGAGGCAGCGCG
GCTATCGTGGCTGGCCACGACGGGCGTTCCTTGCGCAGCTGTGCTCGACGTTGTCACTGAAGCGGGAAGG
GACTGGCTGCTATTGGGCGAAGTGCCGGGGCAGGATCTCCTGTCATCTCACCTTGCTCCTGCCGAGAAAG
TATCCATCATGGCTGATGCAATGCGGCGGCTGCATACGCTTGATCCGGCTACCTGCCCATTCGACCACCA
AGCGAAACATCGCATCGAGCGAGCACGTACTCGGATGGAAGCCGGTCTTGTCGATCAGGATGATCTGGAC
GAAGAGCATCAGGGGCTCGCGCCAGCCGAACTGTTCGCCAGGCTCAAGGCGAGCATGCCCGACGGCGAGG
ATCTCGTCGTGACCCATGCATGGCGATGCCTGCTTGCCGAATATCATGGTGGAAAATGGCCGCTTTTCTG
GATTCATCGACTGTGGCCGGCTGGGTGTGGCGGACCGCTATCAGGACATAGCGTTGGCTACCCGTGATAT
TGCTGAAGAGCTTGGCGGCGAATGGGCTGACCGCTTCCTCGTGCTTTACGGTATCGCCGCTCCCGATTCG
CAGCGCATCGCCTTCTATCGCCTTCTTGACGAGTTCTTCTGAATTATTAACGCTTACAATTTCCTGATGC
GGTATTTTCTCCTTACGCATCTGTGCGGTATTTCACACCGCATCAGGTGGCACTTTTCGGGGAAATGTGC
GCGGAACCCCTATTTGTTTATTTTTCTAAATACATTCAAATATGTATCCGCTCATGAGATTATCAAAAAG
GATCTTCACCTAGATCCTTTTAAATTAAAAATGAAGTTTTAAATCAATCTAAAGTATATATGAGTAAACT
TGGTCTGACAGTTACCAATGCTTAATCAGTGAGGCACCTATCTCAGCGATCTGTCTATTTCGTTCATCCA
TAGTTGCCTGACTCCCCGTCGTGTAGATAACTACGATACGGGAGGGCTTACCATCTGGCCCCAGTGCTGC
AATGATACCGCGAGACCCACGCTCACCGGCTCCAGATTTATCAGCAATAAACCAGCCAGCCGGAAGGGCC
GAGCGCAGAAGTGGTCCTGCAACTTTATCCGCCTCCATCCAGTCTATTAATTGTTGCCGGGAAGCTAGAG
TAAGTAGTTCGCCAGTTAATAGTTTGCGCAACGTTGTTGCCATTGCTACAGGCATCGTGGTGTCACGCTC
GTCGTTTGGTATGGCTTCATTCAGCTCCGGTTCCCAACGATCAAGGCGAGTTACATGATCCCCCATGTTG
TGCAAAAAAGCGGTTAGCTCCTTCGGTCCTCCGATCGTTGTCAGAAGTAAGTTGGCCGCAGTGTTATCAC
TCATGGTTATGGCAGCACTGCATAATTCTCTTACTGTCATGCCATCCGTAAGATGCTTTTCTGTGACTGG
TGAATACTCAACCAAGTCATTCTGAGAATAGTGTATGCGGCGACCGAGTTGCTCTTGCCCGGCGTCAATA
CGGGATAATACCGCGCCACATAGCAGAACTTTAAAAGTGCTCATCATTGGAAAACGTTCTTCGGGGCGAA
AACTCTCAAGGATCTTACCGCTGTTGAGATCCAGTTCGATGTAACCCACTCGTGCACCCAACTGATCTTC
AGCATCTTTTACTTTCACCAGCGTTTCTGGGTGAGCAAAAACAGGAAGGCAAAATGCCGCAAAAAAGGGA
ATAAGGGCGACACGGAAATGTTGAATACTCATACTCTTCCTTTTTCAATATTATTGAAGCATTTATCAGG
GTTATTGTCTCATGACCAAAATCCCTTAACGTGAGTTTTCGTTCCACTGAGCGTCAGACCCCGTAGAAAA
GATCAAAGGATCTTCTTGAGATCCTTTTTTTCTGCGCGTAATCTGCTGCTTGCAAACAAAAAAACCACCG
CTACCAGCGGTGGTTTGTTTGCCGGATCAAGAGCTACCAACTCTTTTTCCGAAGGTAACTGGCTTCAGCA
GAGCGCAGATACCAAATACTGTTCTTCTAGTGTAGCCGTAGTTAGGCCACCACTTCAAGAACTCTGTAGC
ACCGCCTACATACCTCGCTCTGCTAATCCTGTTACCAGTGGCTGCTGCCAGTGGCGATAAGTCGTGTCTT
ACCGGGTTGGACTCAAGACGATAGTTACCGGATAAGGCGCAGCGGTCGGGCTGAACGGGGGGTTCGTGCA
CACAGCCCAGCTTGGAGCGAACGACCTACACCGAACTGAGATACCTACAGCGTGAGCTATGAGAAAGCGC
CACGCTTCCCGAAGGGAGAAAGGCGGACAGGTATCCGGTAAGCGGCAGGGTCGGAACAGGAGAGCGCACG
AGGGAGCTTCCAGGGGGAAACGCCTGGTATCTTTATAGTCCTGTCGGGTTTCGCCACCTCTGACTTGAGC
GTCGATTTTTGTGATGCTCGTCAGGGGGGCGGAGCCTATGGAAAAACGCCAGCAACGCGGCCTTTTTACG
GTTCCTGGCCTTTTGCTGGCCTTTTGCTCACATGTTCTTTCCTGCGTTATCCCCTGATTCTGTGGATAAC
CGTATTACCGCCTTTGAGTGAGCTGATACCGCTCGCCGCAGCCGAACGACCGAGCGCAGCGAGTCAGTGA
GCGAGGAAGCGGAAGAGCGCCCAATACGCAAACCGCCTCTCCCCGCGCGTTGGCCGATTCATTAATGCAG
CTGGCACGACAGGTTTCCCGACTGGAAAGCGGGCAGTGAGCGCAACGCAATTAATGTGAGTTAGCTCACT
CATTAGGCACCCCAGGCTTTACACTTTATGCTTCCGGCTCGTATGTTGTGTGGAATTGTGAGCGGATAAC
AATTTCACACAGGAAACAGCTATGACCATGATTACGCCAAGCTCAGAATTAACCCTCACTAAAGGGACTA
GTCCTGCAGGTTTAAACGAATTCGCCCTT
