>Addgene plasmid #22074 | pTRE-TIGHT-EGFP-donor fw copy | addgene partial sequence | sequence record 152118 | EGFP-N 5'-CGTCGCCGTCCAGCTCGACCAG-3'
TCGCCCTTGCTCACCATGGTGGCGGAATTCTCCAGGCGATCTGACGGTTCACTAAACGAGCTCTGCTTAT
ATAGGCCTCCCACCGTACACGCCTACCTCGACATACGTTCTCTATCACTGATAGGGAGTAAACTCGACAT
ACGTTCTCTATCACTGATAGGGATAAACTCGACATACGTTCTCTATCACTGATAGGGAGTAAACTCGACA
TACGTTCTCTATCACTGATAGGGAGTAAACTCGACATACGTTCTCTATCACTGATAGGGAGTAAACTCGA
CATCGTTCTCTATCACTGATAGGGAGTAAACTCGACATACGTTCTCTATCACTGATAGGGAGTAAACTCG
ACCCATAGAGCCCACCGCATCCCCAGCATGCCTGCTATTGTCTTCCCAATCCTCCCCCTTGCTGTCCTGC
CCCACCCCACCCCCCAGAATAGAATGACACCTACTCAGACAATGCGATGCAATTTCCTCATTTTATTAGG
AAAGGACAGTGGGAGTGGCACCTTCCAGGGTCAAGGAAGGCACGGGGGAGGGGCAAACAACAGATGGCTG
GCAACTAGAAGGCACAGTCGAGGCTGATCAGCGGGTTTAAACGGGCCCTCTAGATCAGGCACCGGGCTTG
CGGGTCATGCACCAGGTGCGCGGTCCTTCGGGCACCTCGACGTCGGCGGTGACGGTGAAGCCGAGCCGCT
CGT
